>Addgene plasmid #75555 | PRKCQ gRNA (BRDN0001147386) | addgene full sequence | sequence record 184112 | Addgene Assembled Sequence
CCCGGGTGCAAAGATGGATAAAGTTTTAAACAGAGAGGAATCTTTGCAGCTAATGGACCTTCTAGGTCTT
GAAAGGAGTGGGAATTGGCTCCGGTGCCCGTCAGTGGGCAGAGCGCACATCGCCCACAGTCCCCGAGAAG
TTGGGGGGAGGGGTCGGCAATTGATCCGGTGCCTAGAGAAGGTGGCGCGGGGTAAACTGGGAAAGTGATG
TCGTGTACTGGCTCCGCCTTTTTCCCGAGGGTGGGGGAGAACCGTATATAAGTGCAGTAGTCGCCGTGAA
CGTTCTTTTTCGCAACGGGTTTGCCGCCAGAACACAGGTAAGTGCCGTGTGTGGTTCCCGCGGGCCTGGC
CTCTTTACGGGTTATGGCCCTTGCGTGCCTTGAATTACTTCCACCTGGCTGCAGTACGTGATTCTTGATC
CCGAGCTTCGGGTTGGAAGTGGGTGGGAGAGTTCGAGGCCTTGCGCTTAAGGAGCCCCTTCGCCTCGTGC
TTGAGTTGAGGCCTGGCCTGGGCGCTGGGGCCGCCGCGTGCGAATCTGGTGGCACCTTCGCGCCTGTCTC
GCTGCTTTCGATAAGTCTCTAGCCATTTAAAATTTTTGATGACCTGCTGCGACGCTTTTTTTCTGGCAAG
ATAGTCTTGTAAATGCGGGCCAAGATCTGCACACTGGTATTTCGGTTTTTGGGGCCGCGGGCGGCGACGG
GGCCCGTGCGTCCCAGCGCACATGTTCGGCGAGGCGGGGCCTGCGAGCGCGGCCACCGAGAATCGGACGG
GGGTAGTCTCAAGCTGGCCGGCCTGCTCTGGTGCCTGGCCTCGCGCCGCCGTGTATCGCCCCGCCCTGGG
CGGCAAGGCTGGCCCGGTCGGCACCAGTTGCGTGAGCGGAAAGATGGCCGCTTCCCGGCCCTGCTGCAGG
GAGCTCAAAATGGAGGACGCGGCGCTCGGGAGAGCGGGCGGGTGAGTCACCCACACAAAGGAAAAGGGCC
TTTCCGTCCTCAGCCGTCGCTTCATGTGACTCCACGGAGTACCGGGCGCCGTCCAGGCACCTCGATTAGT
TCTCGAGCTTTTGGAGTACGTCGTCTTTAGGTTGGGGGGAGGGGTTTTATGCGATGGAGTTTCCCCACAC
TGAGTGGGTGGAGACTGAAGTTAGGCCAGCTTGGCACTTGATGTAATTCTCCTTGGAATTTGCCCTTTTT
GAGTTTGGATCTTGGTTCATTCTCAAGCCTCAGACAGTGGTTCAAAGTTTTTTTCTTCCATTTCAGGTGT
CGTGACGTACGGCCACCATGACCGAGTACAAGCCCACGGTGCGCCTCGCCACCCGCGACGACGTCCCCAG
GGCCGTACGCACCCTCGCCGCCGCGTTCGCCGACTACCCCGCCACGCGCCACACCGTCGATCCGGACCGC
CACATCGAGCGGGTCACCGAGCTGCAAGAACTCTTCCTCACGCGCGTCGGGCTCGACATCGGCAAGGTGT
GGGTCGCGGACGACGGCGCCGCCGTGGCGGTCTGGACCACGCCGGAGAGCGTCGAAGCGGGGGCGGTGTT
CGCCGAGATCGGCCCGCGCATGGCCGAGTTGAGCGGTTCCCGGCTGGCCGCGCAGCAACAGATGGAAGGC
CTCCTGGCGCCGCACCGGCCCAAGGAGCCCGCGTGGTTCCTGGCCACCGTCGGAGTCTCGCCCGACCACC
AGGGCAAGGGTCTGGGCAGCGCCGTCGTGCTCCCCGGAGTGGAGGCGGCCGAGCGCGCCGGGGTGCCCGC
CTTCCTGGAGACCTCCGCGCCCCGCAACCTCCCCTTCTACGAGCGGCTCGGCTTCACCGTCACCGCCGAC
GTCGAGGTGCCCGAAGGACCGCGCACCTGGTGCATGACCCGCAAGCCCGGTGCCTGAACGCGTTAAGTCG
ACAATCAACCTCTGGATTACAAAATTTGTGAAAGATTGACTGGTATTCTTAACTATGTTGCTCCTTTTAC
GCTATGTGGATACGCTGCTTTAATGCCTTTGTATCATGCTATTGCTTCCCGTATGGCTTTCATTTTCTCC
TCCTTGTATAAATCCTGGTTGCTGTCTCTTTATGAGGAGTTGTGGCCCGTTGTCAGGCAACGTGGCGTGG
TGTGCACTGTGTTTGCTGACGCAACCCCCACTGGTTGGGGCATTGCCACCACCTGTCAGCTCCTTTCCGG
GACTTTCGCTTTCCCCCTCCCTATTGCCACGGCGGAACTCATCGCCGCCTGCCTTGCCCGCTGCTGGACA
GGGGCTCGGCTGTTGGGCACTGACAATTCCGTGGTGTTGTCGGGGAAATCATCGTCCTTTCCTTGGCTGC
TCGCCTGTGTTGCCACCTGGATTCTGCGCGGGACGTCCTTCTGCTACGTCCCTTCGGCCCTCAATCCAGC
GGACCTTCCTTCCCGCGGCCTGCTGCCGGCTCTGCGGCCTCTTCCGCGTCTTCGCCTTCGCCCTCAGACG
AGTCGGATCTCCCTTTGGGCCGCCTCCCCGCGTCGACTTTAAGACCAATGACTTACAAGGCAGCTGTAGA
TCTTAGCCACTTTTTAAAAGAAAAGGGGGGACTGGAAGGGCTAATTCACTCCCAACGAAGACAAGATCTG
CTTTTTGCTTGTACTGGGTCTCTCTGGTTAGACCAGATCTGAGCCTGGGAGCTCTCTGGCTAACTAGGGA
ACCCACTGCTTAAGCCTCAATAAAGCTTGCCTTGAGTGCTTCAAGTAGTGTGTGCCCGTCTGTTGTGTGA
CTCTGGTAACTAGAGATCCCTCAGACCCTTTTAGTCAGTGTGGAAAATCTCTAGCAGTACGTATAGTAGT
TCATGTCATCTTATTATTCAGTATTTATAACTTGCAAAGAAATGAATATCAGAGAGTGAGAGGAACTTGT
TTATTGCAGCTTATAATGGTTACAAATAAAGCAATAGCATCACAAATTTCACAAATAAAGCATTTTTTTC
ACTGCATTCTAGTTGTGGTTTGTCCAAACTCATCAATGTATCTTATCATGTCTGGCTCTAGCTATCCCGC
CCCTAACTCCGCCCATCCCGCCCCTAACTCCGCCCAGTTCCGCCCATTCTCCGCCCCATGGCTGACTAAT
TTTTTTTATTTATGCAGAGGCCGAGGCCGCCTCGGCCTCTGAGCTATTCCAGAAGTAGTGAGGAGGCTTT
TTTGGAGGCCTAGGGACGTACCCAATTCGCCCTATAGTGAGTCGTATTACGCGCGCTCACTGGCCGTCGT
TTTACAACGTCGTGACTGGGAAAACCCTGGCGTTACCCAACTTAATCGCCTTGCAGCACATCCCCCTTTC
GCCAGCTGGCGTAATAGCGAAGAGGCCCGCACCGATCGCCCTTCCCAACAGTTGCGCAGCCTGAATGGCG
AATGGG
[124 nt withheld, positions 3367-3490]
C
[91 nt withheld, positions 3492-3582]
A
[49 nt withheld, positions 3584-3632]
CCTTTGACGTTGGAGTCCACGTTCTTT
[37 nt withheld, positions 3660-3696]
ACCCTATCTCGGTCTATTCTTTTGATTTATAAGGGATTTTGCCGATTTCGGCCTATTGGTTAAAAAATGA
GCTGATTTAACAAAAATTTAACGCGAATTTTAACAAAATATTAACGCTTACAATTTAGGTGGCACTTTTC
GGGGAAATGTGCGCGGAACCCCTATTTGTTTATTTTTCTAAATACATTCAAATATGTATCCGCTCATGAG
ACAATAACCCTGATAAATGCTTCAATAATATTGAAAAAGGAAGAGTATGAGTATTCAACATTTCCGTGTC
GCCCTTATTCCCTTTTTTGCGGCATTTTGCCTTCCTGTTTTTGCTCACCCAGAAACGCTGGTGAAAGTAA
AAGATGCTGAAGATCAGTTGGGTGCACGAGTGGGTTACATCGAACTGGATCTCAACAGCGGTAAGATCCT
TGAGAGTTTTCGCCCCGAAGAACGTTTTCCAATGATGAGCACTTTTAAAGTTCTGCTATGTGGCGCGGTA
TTATCCCGTATTGACGCCGGGCAAGAGCAACTCGGTCGCCGCATACACTATTCTCAGAATGACTTGGTTG
AGTACTCACCAGTCACAGAAAAGCATCTTACGGATGGCATGACAGTAAGAGAATTATGCAGTGCTGCCAT
AACCATGAGTGATAACACTGCGGCCAACTTACTTCTGACAACGATCGGAGGACCGAAGGAGCTAACCGCT
TTTTTGCACAACATGGGGGATCATGTAACTCGCCTTGATCGTTGGGAACCGGAGCTGAATGAAGCCATAC
CAAACGACGAGCGTGACACCACGATGCCTGTAGCAATGGCAACAACGTTGCGCAAACTATTAACTGGCGA
ACTACTTACTCTAGCTTCCCGGCAACAATTAATAGACTGGATGGAGGCGGATAAAGTTGCAGGACCACTT
CTGCGCTCGGCCCTTCCGGCTGGCTGGTTTATTGCTGATAAATCTGGAGCCGGTGAGCGTGGGTCTCGCG
GTATCATTGCAGCACTGGGGCCAGATGGTAAGCCCTCCCGTATCGTAGTTATCTACACGACGGGGAGTCA
GGCAACTATGGATGAACGAAATAGACAGATCGCTGAGATAGGTGCCTCACTGATTAAGCATTGGTAACTG
TCAGACCAAGTTTACTCATATATACTTTAGATTGATTTAAAACTTCATTTTTAATTTAAAAGGATCTAGG
TGAAGATCCTTTTTGATAATCTCATGACCAAAATCCCTTAACGTGAGTTTTCGTTCCACTGAGCGTCAGA
CCCCGTAGAAAAGATCAAAGGATCTTCTTGAGATCCTTTTTTTCTGCGCGTAATCTGCTGCTTGCAAACA
AAAAAACCACCGCTACCAGCGGTGGTTTGTTTGCCGGATCAAGAGCTACCAACTCTTTTTCCGAAGGTAA
CTGGCTTCAGCAGAGCGCAGATACCAAATACTGTTCTTCTAGTGTAGCCGTAGTTAGGCCACCACTTCAA
GAACTCTGTAGCACCGCCTACATACCTCGCTCTGCTAATCCTGTTACCAGTGGCTGCTGCCAGTGGCGAT
AAGTCGTGTCTTACCGGGTTGGACTCAAGACGATAGTTACCGGATAAGGCGCAGCGGTCGGGCTGAACGG
GGGGTTCGTGCACACAGCCCAGCTTGGAGCGAACGACCTACACCGAACTGAGATACCTACAGCGTGAGCT
ATGAGAAAGCGCCACGCTTCCCGAAGGGAGAAAGGCGGACAGGTATCCGGTAAGCGGCAGGGTCGGAACA
GGAGAGCGCACGAGGGAGCTTCCAGGGGGAAACGCCTGGTATCTTTATAGTCCTGTCGGGTTTCGCCACC
TCTGACTTGAGCGTCGATTTTTGTGATGCTCGTCAGGGGGGCGGAGCCTATGGAAAAACGCCAGCAACGC
GGCCTTTTTACGGTTCCTGGCCTTTTGCTGGCCTTTTGCTCACATGTTCTTTCCTGCGTTATCCCCTGAT
TCTGTGGATAACCGTATTACCGCCTTTGAGTGAGCTGATACCGCTCGCCGCAGCCGAACGACCGAGCGCA
GCGAGTCAGTGAGCGAGGAAGCGGAAGAGCGCCCAATACGCAAACCGCCTCTCCCCGCGCGTTGGCCGAT
TCATTAATGCAGCTGGCACGACAGGTTTCCCGACTGGAAAGCGGGCAGTGAGCGCAACGCAATTAATGTG
AGTTAGCTCACTCATTAGGCACCCCAGGCTTTACACTTTATGCTTCCGGCTCGTATGTTGTGTGGAATTG
TGAGCGGATAACAATTTCACACAGGAAACAGCTATGACCATGATTACGCCAAGCGCGCAATTAACCCTCA
CTAAAGGGAACAAAAGCTGGAGCTGCAAGCTTAATGTAGTCTTATGCAATACTCTTGTAGTCTTGCAACA
TGGTAACGATGAGTTAGCAACATGCCTTACAAGGAGAGAAAAAGCACCGTGCATGCCGATTGGTGGAAGT
AAGGTGGTACGATCGTGCCTTATTAGGAAGGCAACAGACGGGTCTGACATGGATTGGACGAACCACTGAA
TTGCCGCATTGCAGAGATATTGTATTTAAGTGCCTAGCTCGATACATAAACGGGTCTCTCTGGTTAGACC
AGATCTGAGCCTGGGAGCTCTCTGGCTAACTAGGGAACCCACTGCTTAAGCCTCAATAAAGCTTGCCTTG
AGTGCTTCAAGTAGTGTGTGCCCGTCTGTTGTGTGACTCTGGTAACTAGAGATCCCTCAGACCCTTTTAG
TCAGTGTGGAAAATCTCTAGCAGTGGCGCCCGAACAGGGACTTGAAAGCGAAAGGGAAACCAGAGGAGCT
CTCTCGACGCAGGACTCGGCTTGCTGAAGCGCGCACGGCAAGAGGCGAGGGGCGGCGACTGGTGAGTACG
CCAAAAATTTTGACTAGCGGAGGCTAGAAGGAGAGAGATGGGTGCGAGAGCGTCAGTATTAAGCGGGGGA
GAATTAGATCGCGATGGGAAAAAATTCGGTTAAGGCCAGGGGGAAAGAAAAAATATAAATTAAAACATAT
AGTATGGGCAAGCAGGGAGCTAGAACGATTCGCAGTTAATCCTGGCCTGTTAGAAACATCAGAAGGCTGT
AGACAAATACTGGGACAGCTACAACCATCCCTTCAGACAGGATCAGAAGAACTTAGATCATTATATAATA
CAGTAGCAACCCTCTATTGTGTGCATCAAAGGATAGAGATAAAAGACACCAAGGAAGCTTTAGACAAGAT
AGAGGAAGAGCAAAACAAAAGTAAGACCACCGCACAGCAAGCGGCCGCTGATCTTCAGACCTGGAGGAGG
AGATATGAGGGACAATTGGAGAAGTGAATTATATAAATATAAAGTAGTAAAAATTGAACCATTAGGAGTA
GCACCCACCAAGGCAAAGAGAAGAGTGGTGCAGAGAGAAAAAAGAGCAGTGGGAATAGGAGCTTTGTTCC
TTGGGTTCTTGGGAGCAGCAGGAAGCACTATGGGCGCAGCGTCAATGACGCTGACGGTACAGGCCAGACA
ATTATTGTCTGGTATAGTGCAGCAGCAGAACAATTTGCTGAGGGCTATTGAGGCGCAACAGCATCTGTTG
CAACTCACAGTCTGGGGCATCAAGCAGCTCCAGGCAAGAATCCTGGCTGTGGAAAGATACCTAAAGGATC
AACAGCTCCTGGGGATTTGGGGTTGCTCTGGAAAACTCATTTGCACCACTGCTGTGCCTTGGAATGCTAG
TTGGAGTAATAAATCTCTGGAACAGATTTGGAATCACACGACCTGGATGGAGTGGGACAGAGAAATTAAC
AATTACACAAGCTTAATACACTCCTTAATTGAAGAATCGCAAAACCAGCAAGAAAAGAATGAACAAGAAT
TATTGGAATTAGATAAATGGGCAAGTTTGTGGAATTGGTTTAACATAACAAATTGGCTGTGGTATATAAA
ATTATTCATAATGATAGTAGGAGGCTTGGTAGGTTTAAGAATAGTTTTTGCTGTACTTTCTATAGTGAAT
AGAGTTAGGCAGGGATATTCACCATTATCGTTTCAGACCCACCTCCCAACCCCGAGGGGACCCAGAGAGG
GCCTATTTCCCATGATTCCTTCATATTTGCATATACGATACAAGGCTGTTAGAGAGATAATTAGAATTAA
TTTGACTGTAAACACAAAGATATTAGTACAAAATACGTGACGTAGAAAGTAATAATTTCTTGGGTAGTTT
GCAGTTTTAAAATTATGTTTTAAAATGGACTATCATATGCTTACCGTAACTTGAAAGTATTTCGATTTCT
TGGCTTTATATATCTTGTGGAAAGGACGAAACACCGCGATGATGTTGAGTGCACGAGTTTTAGAGCTAGA
AATAGCAAGTTAAAATAAGGCTAGTCCGTTATCAACTTGAAAAAGTGGCACCGAGTCGGTGCTTTTTTAA
GCTTGGCGTAACTAGATCTTGAGACAAATGGCAGTATTCATCCACAATTTTAAAAGAAAAGGGGGGATTG
GGGGGTACAGTGCAGGGGAAAGAATAGTAGACATAATAGCAACAGACATACAAACTAAAGAATTACAAAA
ACAAATTACAAAAATTCAAAATTTTCGGGTTTATTACAGGGACAGCAGAGATCCACTTTGGCGCCGGCTC
GAGGGGG
Features (pLannotate 1.2.2; 29 found; start..end, strand, type, name):
     14..80      +  CDS            small t antigen (fragment): SV40 (simian virus 40) small t antigen
    106..317     +  promoter       EF-1α core promoter: core promoter for human elongation factor EF-1α
    318..1256    +  intron         EF-1α intron A: intron upstream of the start codon of human EF-1α
   1278..1877    +  CDS            PuroR (fragment): puromycin N-acetyltransferase; pac from Streptomyces; confers resistance to puromycin
   1893..2481    +  misc_feature   WPRE: woodchuck hepatitis virus posttranscriptional regulatory element
   2532..2551    +  misc_feature   cPPT/CTS (fragment): central polypurine tract and central termination sequence of HIV-1
   2553..2786    +  LTR            3' LTR (ΔU3): self-inactivating 3' long terminal repeat (LTR) from HIV-1
   2864..2985    +  polyA_signal   SV40 poly(A) signal: SV40 polyadenylation signal
   3025..3160    +  rep_origin     SV40 ori: SV40 origin of replication
   3181..3199    -  promoter       T7 promoter: promoter for bacteriophage T7 RNA polymerase
   3207..3362    +  CDS            lacZα (fragment): LacZα fragment of β-galactosidase; lacZ fragment
   3367..3795    +  rep_origin     f1 ori (sequence partly withheld): f1 bacteriophage origin of replication; arrow indicates direction of (+) strand synthesis
   3848..3952    +  promoter       AmpR promoter: bla
   3953..4813    +  CDS            AmpR: β-lactamase; bla; confers resistance to ampicillin, carbenicillin, and related antibiotics
   4984..5572    +  rep_origin     ori: high-copy-number ColE1/pMB1/pBR322/pUC origin of replication
   5755..5847    +  CDS            lacI (fragment): lac repressor; lacI; The lac repressor binds to the lac operator to inhibit transcription in E. coli. This inhibition can be relieved by adding lactose or isopropyl-β-D-thiogalactopyranoside (IPTG).
   5860..5881    +  protein_bind   CAP binding site: CAP binding activates transcription in the presence of cAMP. E. coli catabolite activator protein
   5896..5926    +  promoter       lac promoter: promoter for the E. coli lac operon
   5934..5950    +  protein_bind   lac operator: The lac repressor binds to the lac operator to inhibit transcription in E. coli. This inhibition can be relieved by adding lactose or isopropyl-β-D-thiogalactopyranoside (IPTG). lac repressor encoded by lacI
   5995..6013    +  promoter       T3 promoter: promoter for bacteriophage T3 RNA polymerase
   6041..6267    +  promoter       RSV promoter: Rous sarcoma virus enhancer/promoter
   6268..6448    +  LTR            5' LTR (truncated): truncated 5' long terminal repeat (LTR) from HIV-1
   6495..6620    +  misc_feature   HIV-1 Ψ: packaging signal of human immunodeficiency virus type 1
   6604..6967    +  CDS            HIV-1 gag (fragment): gag protein from human immunodeficiency virus 1; gag
   7113..7346    +  misc_feature   RRE: The Rev response element (RRE) of HIV-1 allows for Rev-dependent mRNA export from the nucleus to the cytoplasm.
   7723..7749    +  CDS            Rev (fragment): human immunodeficiency virus 1 (HIV-1) Rev protein; rev; enhances nuclear export of unspliced and incompletely spliced viral mRNAs
   7753..7993    +  promoter       U6 promoter: RNA polymerase III promoter for human U6 snRNA
   8023..8098    +  misc_RNA       gRNA scaffold: guide RNA scaffold for the Streptococcus pyogenes CRISPR/Cas9 system
   8154..8271    +  misc_feature   cPPT/CTS: central polypurine tract and central termination sequence of HIV-1
