[The description below was written by a language model from this plasmid's Addgene catalogue record and pLannotate feature annotations shown in this document.]
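Description:
PRKCQ gRNA (BRDN0001147386) is a third-generation lentiviral CRISPR guide RNA plasmid built on the lentiGuide-Puro backbone. It delivers a single guide RNA against human PRKCQ, the gene encoding protein kinase C theta. In bacteria it is maintained at high copy through a ColE1/pUC-type origin and selected with ampicillin via the β-lactamase gene. The backbone also carries an f1 origin, an SV40 origin and poly(A) signal, and remnants of lac and T7/T3 cloning-vector sequence.

The viral genome is transcribed from an RSV promoter fused to a truncated HIV-1 5' LTR, which makes packaging Tat-independent. It contains the Ψ packaging signal with a partial gag fragment, the Rev response element for nuclear export of the full-length RNA, a cPPT/CTS, and a self-inactivating ΔU3 3' LTR. Two expression units lie between the LTRs. A human U6 RNA polymerase III promoter drives the PRKCQ-specific spacer joined to the Streptococcus pyogenes Cas9 guide scaffold. The EF-1α core promoter with its intron A drives the puromycin N-acetyltransferase gene, followed by a WPRE that enhances transcript expression, so transduced mammalian cells can be selected with puromycin.

The guide was designed against several PRKCQ reference transcripts, and the plasmid is associated with a human kinome gRNA collection produced using optimized sgRNA design rules. It does not encode Cas9. It is therefore meant for gene knockout when paired with a separate Cas9 lentiviral vector or used in cells that already express Cas9.
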