Addgene plasmid #75555: PRKCQ gRNA (BRDN0001147386)
Purpose: 3rd generation lentiviral gRNA plasmid targeting human PRKCQ
Depositing lab: John Doench & David Root. Depositing organization: Broad Institute. Publication: Optimized sgRNA design to maximize activity and minimize off-target effects of CRISPR-Cas9. Doench JG, Fusi N, Sullender M, Hegde M, Vaimberg EW, Donovan KF, Smith I, Tothova Z, Wilen C, Orchard R, Virgin HW, Listgarten J, Root DE. Nat Biotechnol. 2016 Jan 18. doi: 10.1038/nbt.3437. PubMed 26780180.
Backbone
  Vector backbone: lentiGuide-Puro
  Backbone manufacturer: Zhang Lab (Addgene plasmid # 52963)
  Vector type: Mammalian Expression, Lentiviral, CRISPR
  Selectable markers: Puromycin
Growth in bacteria
  Bacterial resistance: Ampicillin, 100 μg/mL
  Growth temperature: 37°C
  Growth strain: DH5alpha
  Copy number: High Copy
Gene/Insert
  Gene/Insert name: PRKCQ (alt names: PRKCQ; NM_001242413.2)
  gRNA/shRNA sequence: CGATGATGTTGAGTGCACGA
  Species: H. sapiens (human)
  Entrez Gene: PRKCQ (a.k.a. PRKCT, nPKC-theta)
  Promoter: hU6
  Cloning method: Unknown
  Sequencing primers: 5′ U6-F; 3′ pS2-R
Terms and licenses: Academic/Nonprofit Terms; Industry Terms: Not Available to Industry
Depositor comments: The gRNA was designed to target the following Genbank reference sequence(s): NM_001242413.2,NM_001282644.1,NM_001282645.1,NM_006257.4. Note that this plasmid does NOT contain Cas9. It should be used in conjunction with lentiCas9-Blast (Addgene #52962) or otherwise with cell lines already expressing Cas9. Browse the full kinome gRNA library at http://www.addgene.org/pooled-library/broadgpp-human-kinome/ or visit http://www.broadinstitute.org/rnai/public/ for detailed protocols and information.
How to cite: PRKCQ gRNA (BRDN0001147386) was a gift from John Doench & David Root (Addgene plasmid # 75555 ; http://n2t.net/addgene:75555 ; RRID:Addgene_75555)
