>Addgene plasmid #75555 | PRKCQ gRNA (BRDN0001147386) | depositor partial sequence | sequence record 143015 | Target Sequence
CGATGATGTTGAGTGCACGA
