>Addgene plasmid #75555 | PRKCQ gRNA (BRDN0001147386) | addgene partial sequence | sequence record 184111 | hU6-F
AGAAAGTAATAATTTCTTGGGTAGTTTGCAGTTTTAAAATTATGTTTTAAAATGGACTATCATATGCTTA
CCGTAACTTGAAAGTATTTCGATTTCTTGGCTTTATATATCTTGTGGAAAGGACGAAACACCGCGATGAT
GTTGAGTGCACGAGTTTTAGAGCTAGAAATAGCAAGTTAAAATAAGGCTAGTCCGTTATCAACTTGAAAA
AGTGGCACCGAGTCGGTGCTTTTTTAAGCTTGGCGTAACTAGATCTTGAGACAAATGGCAGTATTCATCC
ACAATTTTAAAAGAAAAGGGGGGATTGGGGGGTACAGTGCAGGGGAAAGAATAGTAGACATAATAGCAAC
AGACATACAAACTAAAGAATTACAAAAACAAATTACAAAAATTCAAAATTTTCGGGTTTATTACAGGGAC
AGCAGAGATCCACTTTGGCGCCGGCTCGAGGGGGCCCGGGTGCAAAGATGGATAAAGTTTTAAACAGAGA
GGAATCTTTGCAGCTAATGGACCTTCTAGGTCTTGAAAGGAGTGGGAATTGGCTCCGGTGCCCGTCAGTG
GGCAGAGCGC
